Addgene plasmid #178746: pAc3_gRNA1
Purpose: Expression of a gRNA that targets next to PAM library, used for A. chroococcum type I-E #3 system
Depositing lab: Chase Beisel. Depositing organization: Helmholtz-Zentrum fuer Infektionsforschung (HZI). Publication: Rapid cell-free characterization of multi-subunit CRISPR effectors and transposons. Wimmer F, Mougiakos I, Englert F, Beisel CL. Mol Cell. 2022 Feb 16. pii: S1097-2765(22)00102-2. doi: 10.1016/j.molcel.2022.01.026. PubMed 35216669.
Backbone
  Vector backbone: ColE1
  Vector type: Bacterial Expression
Growth in bacteria
  Bacterial resistance: Chloramphenicol, 25 μg/mL
  Growth temperature: 37°C
  Growth strain: DH5alpha
  Copy number: High Copy
Gene/Insert
  Gene/Insert name: gRNA that targets next to PAM library, used for A. chroococcum type I-E #3 system
  gRNA/shRNA sequence: unknown
  Species: A. chroococcum
  Cloning method: Restriction Enzyme; 5′ cloning site Unknown (unknown if destroyed); 3′ cloning site Unknown (unknown if destroyed)
Terms and licenses: Academic/Nonprofit Terms; Industry Terms: Not Available to Industry
How to cite: pAc3_gRNA1 was a gift from Chase Beisel (Addgene plasmid # 178746 ; http://n2t.net/addgene:178746 ; RRID:Addgene_178746)
