[The description below was written by a language model from this plasmid's Addgene catalogue record and pLannotate feature annotations shown in this document.]
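Description:
pAc3_gRNA1 is a very compact (about 1.85 kb) bacterial expression plasmid built on a minimal ColE1 backbone, made to supply a CRISPR guide RNA for one of the type I-E systems of Azotobacter chroococcum (designated system #3). It replicates from a high-copy ColE1/pMB1-family origin, which spans the numbering origin of the circular sequence. Selection is with chloramphenicol through the cat gene, encoding chloramphenicol acetyltransferase, driven by its native cat promoter. A lambda t0 terminator lies downstream of cat on the same strand, where it would end the resistance transcript.

The payload sits downstream of the J23119 promoter, a strong constitutive synthetic sigma-70 promoter from the Anderson collection that is widely used to drive guide RNA transcription in bacteria and in E. coli-derived cell-free extracts. The roughly 160 nt between this promoter and the oppositely oriented t0 terminator carries no annotation, and this is presumably where the guide lies. However, the catalogue lists the guide sequence as unknown, and neither its repeat-spacer architecture nor its cloning sites are recorded.

According to the record, the guide directs the A. chroococcum effector complex to a site immediately next to a randomised PAM library. This arrangement is used in PAM determination assays, where target recognition depends on which library variants the effector accepts. The plasmid encodes no Cas proteins, so the effector components and the PAM library target must be supplied from separate constructs. The associated work concerns rapid cell-free characterisation of multi-subunit CRISPR effectors and transposons, which is the likely context of use.
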