Features (pLannotate 1.2.2; 5 found; start..end, strand, type, name):
    368..402     +  promoter       J23119 promoter: bacterial promoter (Registry of Standard Biological Parts BBa J23119)
    564..598     -  terminator     lambda t0 terminator: minimal transcription terminator from phage lambda (Scholtissek and Grosse, 1987)
    672..1328    -  CDS            cat: CAT_ECOLX - Experimental evidence at protein level: Swiss-Prot protein existence level 1. This enzyme is an effector of chloramphenicol resistance in bacteria. From Escherichia coli. This protein is used as a marker in many commonly used cloning vectors, such as pACYC184.
   1329..1426    -  promoter       cat promoter: promoter of the E. coli cat gene encoding chloramphenicol acetyltransferase
   1510..246     +  rep_origin     ori (across the origin): high-copy-number ColE1/pMB1/pBR322/pUC origin of replication
>Addgene plasmid #178746 | pAc3_gRNA1 | addgene full sequence | sequence record 355198 | Addgene NGS Result
AGCTTGGAGCGAACGACCTACACCGAACTGAGATACCTACAGCGTGAGCTATGAGAAAGCGCCACGCTTC
CCGAAGGGAGAAAGGCGGACAGGTATCCGGTAAGCGGCAGGGTCGGAACAGGAGAGCGCACGAGGGAGCT
TCCAGGGGGAAACGCCTGGTATCTTTATAGTCCTGTCGGGTTTCGCCACCTCTGACTTGAGCGTCGATTT
TTGTGATGCTCGTCAGGGGGGCGGAGCCTATGGAAAAACGCCAGCAACGCGGCCTTTTTACGGTTCCTGG
CCTTTTGCTGGCCTTTTGCTCACATGTTCTTTCCTGCGTTATCCCCTGATTCTGTGGATAACCGTCGAGA
GCATCGATCCTAGCATGTTGACAGCTAGCTCAGTCCTAGGTATAATGCTAGCGTGTTCCCCGCGCCTGCG
GGGATGAACCGAATTCTGGCGAATCCTTTAATTAACTGACCAGGTGTTCCCCGCGCCTGCGGGGATGAAC
CGAAAAAAAAACCCCGCCCCTGACAGGGCGGGGTTTTTTTTAAAGAATCGATCGATCCCGAATGAGTAGA
CCAATAAAAAACGCCCGGCGGCAACCGAGCGTTCTGAACAAATCCAGATGGAGTTCTGAGGTCATTACTG
GATCTATCAACAGGAGTCCAAGCGAGCTCGATATCAAATTACGCCCCGCCCTGCCACTCATCGCAGTACT
GTTGTAATTCATTAAGCATTCTGCCGACATGGAAGCCATCACAAACGGCATGATGAACCTGAATCGCCAG
CGGCATCAGCACCTTGTCGCCTTGCGTATAATATTTGCCCATGGTGAAAACGGGGGCGAAGAAGTTGTCC
ATATTGGCCACGTTTAAATCAAAACTGGTGAAACTCACCCAGGGATTGGCTGAAACGAAAAACATATTCT
CAATAAACCCTTTAGGGAAATAGGCCAGGTTTTCACCGTAACACGCCACATCTTGCGAATATATGTGTAG
AAACTGCCGGAAATCGTCGTGGTATTCACTCCAGAGCGATGAAAACGTTTCAGTTTGCTCATGGAAAACG
GTGTAACAAGGGTGAACACTATCCCATATCACCAGCTCACCGTCTTTCATTGCCATACGAAATTCCGGAT
GAGCATTCATCAGGCGGGCAAGAATGTGAATAAAGGCCGGATAAAACTTGTGCTTATTTTTCTTTACGGT
CTTTAAAAAGGCCGTAATATCCAGCTGAACGGTCTGGTTATAGGTACATTGAGCAACTGACTGAAATGCC
TCAAAATGTTCTTTACGATGCCATTGGGATATATCAACGGTGGTATATCCAGTGATTTTTTTCTCCATTT
TAGCTTCCTTAGCTCCTGAAAATCTCGATAACTCAAAAAATACGCCCGGTAGTGATCTTATTTCATTATG
GTGAAAGTTGGAACCTCTTACGTGCCCGATCAATCATGACCAAAATCCCTTAACGTGAGTTTTCGTTCCA
CTGAGCGTCAGACCCCGTAGAAAAGATCAAAGGATCTTCTTGAGATCCTTTTTTTCTGCGCGTAATCTGC
TGCTTGCAAACAAAAAAACCACCGCTACCAGCGGTGGTTTGTTTGCCGGATCAAGAGCTACCAACTCTTT
TTCCGAAGGTAACTGGCTTCAGCAGAGCGCAGATACCAAATACTGTTCTTCTAGTGTAGCCGTAGTTAGG
CCACCACTTCAAGAACTCTGTAGCACCGCCTACATACCTCGCTCTGCTAATCCTGTTACCAGTGGCTGCT
GCCAGTGGCGATAAGTCGTGTCTTACCGGGTTGGACTCAAGACGATAGTTACCGGATAAGGCGCAGCGGT
CGGGCTGAACGGGGGGTTCGTGCACACAGCCC
